>Addgene plasmid #226974 | pET28a-OuIAD(R226E) | addgene full sequence | sequence record 451211 | Addgene NGS Result
CCCGACATTATCGCGAGCCCATTTATACCCATATAAATCAGCATCCATGTTGGAATTTAATCGCGGCCTA
GAGCAAGACGTTTCCCGTTGAATATGGCTCATAACACCCCTTGTATTACTGTTTATGTAAGCAGACAGTT
TTATTGTTCATGACCAAAATCCCTTAACGTGAGTTTTCGTTCCACTGAGCGTCAGACCCCGTAGAAAAGA
TCAAAGGATCTTCTTGAGATCCTTTTTTTCTGCGCGTAATCTGCTGCTTGCAAACAAAAAAACCACCGCT
ACCAGCGGTGGTTTGTTTGCCGGATCAAGAGCTACCAACTCTTTTTCCGAAGGTAACTGGCTTCAGCAGA
GCGCAGATACCAAATACTGTCCTTCTAGTGTAGCCGTAGTTAGGCCACCACTTCAAGAACTCTGTAGCAC
CGCCTACATACCTCGCTCTGCTAATCCTGTTACCAGTGGCTGCTGCCAGTGGCGATAAGTCGTGTCTTAC
CGGGTTGGACTCAAGACGATAGTTACCGGATAAGGCGCAGCGGTCGGGCTGAACGGGGGGTTCGTGCACA
CAGCCCAGCTTGGAGCGAACGACCTACACCGAACTGAGATACCTACAGCGTGAGCTATGAGAAAGCGCCA
CGCTTCCCGAAGGGAGAAAGGCGGACAGGTATCCGGTAAGCGGCAGGGTCGGAACAGGAGAGCGCACGAG
GGAGCTTCCAGGGGGAAACGCCTGGTATCTTTATAGTCCTGTCGGGTTTCGCCACCTCTGACTTGAGCGT
CGATTTTTGTGATGCTCGTCAGGGGGGCGGAGCCTATGGAAAAACGCCAGCAACGCGGCCTTTTTACGGT
TCCTGGCCTTTTGCTGGCCTTTTGCTCACATGTTCTTTCCTGCGTTATCCCCTGATTCTGTGGATAACCG
TATTACCGCCTTTGAGTGAGCTGATACCGCTCGCCGCAGCCGAACGACCGAGCGCAGCGAGTCAGTGAGC
GAGGAAGCGGAAGAGCGCCTGATGCGGTATTTTCTCCTTACGCATCTGTGCGGTATTTCACACCGCAATG
GTGCACTCTCAGTACAATCTGCTCTGATGCCGCATAGTTAAGCCAGTATACACTCCGCTATCGCTACGTG
ACTGGGTCATGGCTGCGCCCCGACACCCGCCAACACCCGCTGACGCGCCCTGACGGGCTTGTCTGCTCCC
GGCATCCGCTTACAGACAAGCTGTGACCGTCTCCGGGAGCTGCATGTGTCAGAGGTTTTCACCGTCATCA
CCGAAACGCGCGAGGCAGCTGCGGTAAAGCTCATCAGCGTGGTCGTGAAGCGATTCACAGATGTCTGCCT
GTTCATCCGCGTCCAGCTCGTTGAGTTTCTCCAGAAGCGTTAATGTCTGGCTTCTGATAAAGCGGGCCAT
GTTAAGGGCGGTTTTTTCCTGTTTGGTCACTGATGCCTCCGTGTAAGGGGGATTTCTGTTCATGGGGGTA
ATGATACCGATGAAACGAGAGAGGATGCTCACGATACGGGTTACTGATGATGAACATGCCCGGTTACTGG
AACGTTGTGAGGGTAAACAACTGGCGGTATGGATGCGGCGGGACCAGAGAAAAATCACTCAGGGTCAATG
CCAGCGCTTCGTTAATACAGATGTAGGTGTTCCACAGGGTAGCCAGCAGCATCCTGCGATGCAGATCCGG
AACATAATGGTGCAGGGCGCTGACTTCCGCGTTTCCAGACTTTACGAAACACGGAAACCGAAGACCATTC
ATGTTGTTGCTCAGGTCGCAGACGTTTTGCAGCAGCAGTCGCTTCACGTTCGCTCGCGTATCGGTGATTC
ATTCTGCTAACCAGTAAGGCAACCCCGCCAGCCTAGCCGGGTCCTCAACGACAGGAGCACGATCATGCGC
ACCCGTGGGGCCGCCATGCCGGCGATAATGGCCTGCTTCTCGCCGAAACGTTTGGTGGCGGGACCAGTGA
CGAAGGCTTGAGCGAGGGCGTGCAAGATTCCGAATACCGCAAGCGACAGGCCGATCATCGTCGCGCTCCA
GCGAAAGCGGTCCTCGCCGAAAATGACCCAGAGCGCTGCCGGCACCTGTCCTACGAGTTGCATGATAAAG
AAGACAGTCATAAGTGCGGCGACGATAGTCATGCCCCGCGCCCACCGGAAGGAGCTGACTGGGTTGAAGG
CTCTCAAGGGCATCGGTCGAGATCCCGGTGCCTAATGAGTGAGCTAACTTACATTAATTGCGTTGCGCTC
ACTGCCCGCTTTCCAGTCGGGAAACCTGTCGTGCCAGCTGCATTAATGAATCGGCCAACGCGCGGGGAGA
GGCGGTTTGCGTATTGGGCGCCAGGGTGGTTTTTCTTTTCACCAGTGAGACGGGCAACAGCTGATTGCCC
TTCACCGCCTGGCCCTGAGAGAGTTGCAGCAAGCGGTCCACGCTGGTTTGCCCCAGCAGGCGAAAATCCT
GTTTGATGGTGGTTAACGGCGGGATATAACATGAGCTGTCTTCGGTATCGTCGTATCCCACTACCGAGAT
ATCCGCACCAACGCGCAGCCCGGACTCGGTAATGGCGCGCATTGCGCCCAGCGCCATCTGATCGTTGGCA
ACCAGCATCGCAGTGGGAACGATGCCCTCATTCAGCATTTGCATGGTTTGTTGAAAACCGGACATGGCAC
TCCAGTCGCCTTCCCGTTCCGCTATCGGCTGAATTTGATTGCGAGTGAGATATTTATGCCAGCCAGCCAG
ACGCAGACGCGCCGAGACAGAACTTAATGGGCCCGCTAACAGCGCGATTTGCTGGTGACCCAATGCGACC
AGATGCTCCACGCCCAGTCGCGTACCGTCTTCATGGGAGAAAATAATACTGTTGATGGGTGTCTGGTCAG
AGACATCAAGAAATAACGCCGGAACATTAGTGCAGGCAGCTTCCACAGCAATGGCATCCTGGTCATCCAG
CGGATAGTTAATGATCAGCCCACTGACGCGTTGCGCGAGAAGATTGTGCACCGCCGCTTTACAGGCTTCG
ACGCCGCTTCGTTCTACCATCGACACCACCACGCTGGCACCCAGTTGATCGGCGCGAGATTTAATCGCCG
CGACAATTTGCGACGGCGCGTGCAGGGCCAGACTGGAGGTGGCAACGCCAATCAGCAACGACTGTTTGCC
CGCCAGTTGTTGTGCCACGCGGTTGGGAATGTAATTCAGCTCCGCCATCGCCGCTTCCACTTTTTCCCGC
GTTTTCGCAGAAACGTGGCTGGCCTGGTTCACCACGCGGGAAACGGTCTGATAAGAGACACCGGCATACT
CTGCGACATCGTATAACGTTACTGGTTTCACATTCACCACCCTGAATTGACTCTCTTCCGGGCGCTATCA
TGCCATACCGCGAAAGGTTTTGCGCCATTCGATGGTGTCCGGGATCTCGACGCTCTCCCTTATGCGACTC
CTGCATTAGGAAGCAGCCCAGTAGTAGGTTGAGGCCGTTGAGCACCGCCGCCGCAAGGAATGGTGCATGC
AAGGAGATGGCGCCCAACAGTCCCCCGGCCACGGGGCCTGCCACCATACCCACGCCGAAACAAGCGCTCA
TGAGCCCGAAGTGGCGAGCCCGATCTTCCCCATCGGTGATGTCGGCGATATAGGCGCCAGCAACCGCACC
TGTGGCGCCGGTGATGCCGGCCACGATGCGTCCGGCGTAGAGGATCGAGATCTCGATCCCGCGAAATTAA
TACGACTCACTATAGGGGAATTGTGAGCGGATAACAATTCCCCTCTAGAAATAATTTTGTTTAACTTTAA
GAAGGAGATATACCATGGGCAGCAGCCATCATCATCATCATCACAGCAGCGGCCTGGTGCCGCGCGGCAG
CCATATGGAGGAGTCTCTGGTTCTCGAGATGCTGCAGACCGGTAAGACGGCCACGTGGCCGGCAAAGAAT
CAGCTGCAGGAAAGCGGCGAGGTCGTCGACAAGGAGGTCAAGGGCACTCCTTCGACCGACCGCACCAGGC
GCATGAAGGAACGCTTCATGAATGCCAAGTGCAAGATGGACATGGAGGCGCCCATCGCATATACCAAGGC
ATGGCGCGAGCATGAAGGCAAGCCGCTTTATGTCCGCAGGGGGCTTGCCTATAAGTATATGCTCGAGCAC
CTCACGCCGGCTATCCGTGAGGACGAGCTCATCACCATGTCCAAGACGCGCTATGACCGTGGTGCCACCC
AGGTCCCCCAATTCGCCACTGACTTCATGATCTCCTTCCTCACCCAGGCCGAAGACCAGAAGGAAGAGGC
AAAGCTGTATTCCGTCGAGGGCAAGGATGAGGCCCATACGGTCGAAGAGGAAGGGTGGACCAAGGTCGGC
CAGCTGTTCTCCATCCGCGAGGAGGAGGTCAAGCCGATGCTTGAGGTCCTCGAGTATTGGAAGACGCGCT
GCGTTGAGAACGTGTCCGACGATTGGATGAAGACCTCCTTCCCCTACTACCAGGACTACGTCAACGCAAA
GAAGGTCGGCCTCTTCCCGGGGTCGGGCCTGCATGCCGGCTGTGACGGCGAATGGATTCCCGCCTATGAC
GTTGCCCTCGGGGGCCTCAACAGGGTAATCGAGGAGTGCCGCGAGAAGATCGAGAAGACCGTGGTGACCA
CCAAGGAGGTCGCCGACAAGGTCTTCTTCTGGCAAGGCTGCATCTATGCCTGCGAGGGCGCGATCGCCTG
GGCCCACAACTATGCGGTCGAGGCCCGGCGCCTTGCCGAGACTGCGGTCGAGCCACGCAAGACCGAGCTT
CTCGAGATGGCAGAACGCCTCGATCGCGTCCCTGCCGAAGCACCCCGCAACTTCATGGAAGCCGTCCAGG
CCCTTTGGACCACCCAGATCCTCGTCATCTCCGACTCCCTTGCCCTCGGCGTCTCCCCGGGCCGTTGGGG
CAAGTTCCTTGAGCCTTATTACGAGAAGGATCTTGCCGAGGGGCGCATCACCAAGGGACAGGCCCTTGAG
GTCATGGAGCTGCTCCGTATCAAATTCTCGACTGAGGAGTACATCACCCCGTCCCTCTGGGCGGCCATGG
CCTCCTCGAACTCGTTCATGAACCTTGCCGTTGGCGGCCTCGATCCCAAGACGGGCAAGTGCACCGACAA
CGAGATCGAGGACCTCATCCTCGAGGCCGGCATCAACATGCCCACCCCGCAACCGACCCTCTCGATCCTT
CTCTCCGACAAGACGACAGACCATCTCGCCATCAAGGCCGCCGAGTGCACCAAGGCCGGCAACGGGTATC
CCGCGTGGTTTAACTATGACATGATGGTCCAACACAACCTCGCTATGTATCGCGACGAGGGCATCACCCT
TGAGGACGCCCGCAACTGTGCGCTCTCCGGCTGCGTCGAGAACGGCCTCGCCGGTACCGGTCACCCCATC
GCCCACCCGGCCTTCTACAACGAGGGCAAGACCATCGAGCTTGCCTGCAACGAAGGCGTCGACCCCCGCA
CGGGCATCAAGGTCATGGATGGCATCGTCCCCATCAAGACGTACGAGGACCTTTGGGACAACTTCATCAA
GATCCGCGAGCACTTCATGCATGTCTACATGCAGTACTGGAATGAGGTCGTCGCCTGCCAGCGCGACATC
CACCCCAAGATCATGGGCTCCGTCCTCATGCATGACTGCATCGAGTCCGGCCGCCCGGTTGACAATCTCG
GCTGCCGCTACAACGGTTCCGTCACGCTGCTCGACTCCGGTACAGTTAACGTGGTCAACGGTCTCGCGGC
CATCAAGAAGCTCGTCTTCGAGGACCACAAGTACACTTGGGATGAGTTCAAGGAGGCCATGGACAATAAC
TTCGGTTTCGTGCTTGGTGCCGAGAAGGGCAACTTCTCCATGCTCAACCAGGAGATCGACCCTGAAAAGC
ACATGAAGTACGCCCATATCCACCGAGATGTCCTCAACGCACCCAAGTTTGGCAACGACGATGACTTCGT
TGACGACATCTTTGTCGACCTCTGGCATGACTACGACCGCGTTACCGCGTCCGAAACCACCTACAACGGC
TACCGCTGGATCACCGCCGCGCTTTCCATATCCGCCCATGGCCCGCATGGTCGTGTGACCGGCGCTACCC
CTGACGGTCGTCTCTCCGGAGTGACGCTGTGCGACGGCATCCTGTCCGCCTCGCCTGGCACCGACGTGAA
CGGTCCGATCGCCCTCATCCGCTCCGGCGTGAAGCTGGATCCGACCGAGTTCGCCTCGGTGCAGCTCAAT
ATGAAGTTCCATCCGACTGCCATCCGCGGTGACGAGGGCTCGAGGAACTTCGTGGACTTCATCCACAGCT
ACTTCCAGATGGGCGGCTATCACGTCCAGTTCAACATCGTGGATTCGAAGATGCTGCGAGACGCCCAGGA
TCATCCGCAGAACTATCGCGACCTGATGGTCCGTGTCGCCGGCTTCTCAGCCTACTGGAACGAGCTCGGC
AAACCCATCCAGGACGAGGTCATTGCTCGTACCGAGTACGACGCTCTCTGACTCGAGCACCACCACCACC
ACCACTGAGATCCGGCTGCTAACAAAGCCCGAAAGGAAGCTGAGTTGGCTGCTGCCACCGCTGAGCAATA
ACTAGCATAACCCCTTGGGGCCTCTAAACGGGTCTTGAGGGGTTTTTTGCTGAAAGGAGGAACTATATCC
GGATTGGCGAATGGG
[124 nt withheld, positions 6666-6789]
C
[91 nt withheld, positions 6791-6881]
A
[49 nt withheld, positions 6883-6931]
CCTTTGACGTTGGAGTCCACGTTCTTT
[37 nt withheld, positions 6959-6995]
ACCCTATCTCGGTCTATTCTTTTGATTTATAAGGGATTTTGCCGATTTCGGCCTATTGGTTAAAAAATGA
GCTGATTTAACAAAAATTTAACGCGAATTTTAACAAAATATTAACGCTTACAATTTAGGTGGCACTTTTC
GGGGAAATGTGCGCGGAACCCCTATTTGTTTATTTTTCTAAATACATTCAAATATGTATCCGCTCATGAA
TTAATTCTTAGAAAAACTCATCGAGCATCAAATGAAACTGCAATTTATTCATATCAGGATTATCAATACC
ATATTTTTGAAAAAGCCGTTTCTGTAATGAAGGAGAAAACTCACCGAGGCAGTTCCATAGGATGGCAAGA
TCCTGGTATCGGTCTGCGATTCCGACTCGTCCAACATCAATACAACCTATTAATTTCCCCTCGTCAAAAA
TAAGGTTATCAAGTGAGAAATCACCATGAGTGACGACTGAATCCGGTGAGAATGGCAAAAGTTTATGCAT
TTCTTTCCAGACTTGTTCAACAGGCCAGCCATTACGCTCGTCATCAAAATCACTCGCATCAACCAAACCG
TTATTCATTCGTGATTGCGCCTGAGCGAGACGAAATACGCGATCGCTGTTAAAAGGACAATTACAAACAG
GAATCGAATGCAACCGGCGCAGGAACACTGCCAGCGCATCAACAATATTTTCACCTGAATCAGGATATTC
TTCTAATACCTGGAATGCTGTTTTCCCGGGGATCGCAGTGGTGAGTAACCATGCATCATCAGGAGTACGG
ATAAAATGCTTGATGGTCGGAAGAGGCATAAATTCCGTCAGCCAGTTTAGTCTGACCATCTCATCTGTAA
CATCATTGGCAACGCTACCTTTGCCATGTTTCAGAAACAACTCTGGCGCATCGGGCTTCCCATACAATCG
ATAGATTGTCGCACCTGATTG
Features (pLannotate 1.2.2; 20 found; start..end, strand, type, name):
    224..812     +  rep_origin     ori: high-copy-number ColE1/pMB1/pBR322/pUC origin of replication
    998..1137    -  misc_feature   bom: basis of mobility region from pBR322
   1239..1430    -  CDS            rop: Rop protein, which maintains plasmids at low copy number; rop
   1447..1827    +  CDS            YPB1_ECOLX: Protein predicted: Swiss-Prot protein existence level 4. From Escherichia coli.
   1899..2190    -  CDS            TcR (fragment): tetracycline efflux protein; tet; confers resistance to tetracycline
   2205..2226    -  protein_bind   CAP binding site: CAP binding activates transcription in the presence of cAMP. E. coli catabolite activator protein
   2239..3321    -  CDS            lacI: lac repressor; lacI; The lac repressor binds to the lac operator to inhibit transcription in E. coli. This inhibition can be relieved by adding lactose or isopropyl-β-D-thiogalactopyranoside (IPTG).
   3322..3399    -  promoter       lacI promoter: lacI
   3407..3686    -  CDS            TcR (fragment): tetracycline efflux protein; tet; confers resistance to tetracycline
   3708..3726    +  promoter       T7 promoter: promoter for bacteriophage T7 RNA polymerase
   3727..3751    +  protein_bind   lac operator: The lac repressor binds to the lac operator to inhibit transcription in E. coli. This inhibition can be relieved by adding lactose or isopropyl-β-D-thiogalactopyranoside (IPTG). lac repressor encoded by lacI
   3766..3788    +  RBS            RBS: efficient ribosome binding site from bacteriophage T7 gene 10 (Olins and Rangwala, 1989)
   3807..3823    +  CDS            capTEV™ (fragment): composite tag for in vivo biotinylation, TEV protease cleavage, and 6xHis tagging
   3834..3851    +  CDS            thrombin site: thrombin recognition and cleavage site
   6498..6515    +  CDS            9xHis (fragment): 9xHis affinity tag
   6525..6574    +  CDS            SET1 (fragment): solubility-enhancement tag derived from T7 phage gene 10B
   6582..6629    +  terminator     T7 terminator: transcription terminator for bacteriophage T7 RNA polymerase
   6666..7094    +  rep_origin     f1 ori (sequence partly withheld): f1 bacteriophage origin of replication; arrow indicates direction of (+) strand synthesis
   7147..7204    +  promoter       AmpR promoter (fragment): bla
   7213..102     -  CDS            KanR (across the origin): aminoglycoside phosphotransferase; aph(3')-Ia; confers resistance to kanamycin in bacteria or G418 (Geneticin®) in eukaryotes
