[The description below was written by a language model from this plasmid's Addgene catalogue record and pLannotate feature annotations shown in this document.]
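Description:
pET28a-OuIAD(R226E) is a bacterial expression plasmid built on the pET28a backbone for producing the R226E variant of indoleacetate decarboxylase (IAD) from Olsenella uli DSM 7084 in E. coli. The 7,926-nt plasmid replicates from a ColE1/pMB1-type origin accompanied by the bom region and the rop gene, and is selected with kanamycin through an aminoglycoside phosphotransferase (KanR) gene. An f1 origin is also present. The catalogue lists it as high copy, although rop normally moderates copy number in pBR322-derived backbones.

The insert was introduced by Gibson cloning. It is not annotated by name in the feature table, but it corresponds to the roughly 2.6-kb unannotated stretch between the thrombin site and the downstream backbone tag sequence. Expression is driven by a T7 promoter immediately followed by a lac operator and the phage T7 gene 10 ribosome binding site, and ends at the T7 terminator. The plasmid-borne lacI gene, under its own promoter, supplies the repressor. Transcription therefore requires a host providing T7 RNA polymerase and is induced with IPTG. The protein carries an N-terminal His6 tag from the backbone followed by a thrombin cleavage site, which allows affinity purification and optional tag removal. The "capTEV" fragment call most likely reflects this His-tag sequence. A His-tag fragment also lies downstream of the insert, as is usual in pET28a, but the record does not say whether it is translated. Several other small fragment hits (TcR, SET1, AmpR promoter) appear to be backbone remnants.

IAD is a glycyl radical enzyme that forms skatole. The associated publication is a mechanistic study of this enzyme, so the point mutant is presumably used to probe the role of residue R226.
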