Addgene plasmid #226974: pET28a-OuIAD(R226E)
Purpose: Expressing Olsenella uli indoleacetate decarboxylase (IAD) R226E variant in E. coli
Depositing lab: Emily Balskus. Depositing organization: Harvard University. Publication: Mechanistic Studies of a Skatole-Forming Glycyl Radical Enzyme Suggest Reaction Initiation via Hydrogen Atom Transfer. Fu B, Nazemi A, Levin BJ, Yang Z, Kulik HJ, Balskus EP. J Am Chem Soc. 2022 Jun 29;144(25):11110-11119. doi: 10.1021/jacs.1c13580. Epub 2022 Jun 15. PubMed 35704859.
Backbone
  Vector backbone: pET28a
  Vector type: Bacterial Expression
Growth in bacteria
  Bacterial resistance: Kanamycin, 50 μg/mL
  Growth temperature: 37°C
  Growth strain: DH5alpha
  Copy number: High Copy
Gene/Insert
  Gene/Insert name: OuIAD(R226E)
  Species: Olsenella uli DSM 7084
  Mutation: R226E
  Tag / fusion protein: His6 (on backbone) (N terminal on insert)
  Cloning method: Gibson Cloning
Terms and licenses: Academic/Nonprofit Terms; Industry Terms: Not Available to Industry
How to cite: pET28a-OuIAD(R226E) was a gift from Emily Balskus (Addgene plasmid # 226974 ; http://n2t.net/addgene:226974 ; RRID:Addgene_226974)
